Addgene plasmid #142581: TFORF0274
Purpose: Lentiviral vector for overexpressing transcription factor ORFs with unique 24-bp barcodes. Barcodes facilitate identification of transcription factors in pooled screens.
Depositing lab: Feng Zhang. Depositing organization: Broad Institute. Publication: A transcription factor atlas of directed differentiation. Joung J, Ma S, Tay T, Geiger-Schuller KR, Kirchgatterer PC, Verdine VK, Guo B, Arias-Garcia MA, Allen WE, Singh A, Kuksenko O, Abudayyeh OO, Gootenberg JS, Fu Z, Macrae RK, Buenrostro JD, Regev A, Zhang F. Cell. 2023 Jan 5;186(1):209-229.e26. doi: 10.1016/j.cell.2022.11.026. PubMed 36608654.
Backbone
  Vector backbone: pLX_TRC317
  Backbone manufacturer: Broad Institute Genetic Perturbation Platform
  Backbone size w/o insert (bp): 8264
  Vector type: Mammalian Expression, Lentiviral
  Selectable markers: Puromycin
Growth in bacteria
  Bacterial resistance: Ampicillin, 100 μg/mL
  Growth temperature: 37°C
  Growth strain: NEB Stable
  Copy number: High Copy
Gene/Insert
  Gene/Insert name: TCF3
  Species: H. sapiens (human)
  Insert size (bp): 2078
  Entrez Gene: TCF3 (a.k.a. AGM8, AGM8A, AGM8B, E2A, E47, ITF1, TCF-3, VDIR, bHLHb21, p75)
  Promoter: EF1a
  Cloning method: Unknown
  Sequencing primers: 5′ GGGTGGAGACTGAAGTTAGGCCAG; 3′ CACATAGCGTAAAAGGAGCAACATAG
Terms and licenses: Academic/Nonprofit Terms; Industry Terms: Not Available to Industry
Depositor comments: XM_017027180,ENST00000395423 . The transcription factor ORF portion of this plasmid was synthesized by Genewiz. Please test multiple small colonies in case of plasmid recombination. To make this collection available in a timely manner, a portion of this collection was not fully sequenced by Addgene. If an Addgene verified full plasmid sequence is not available, please contact us prior to placing an order to request the full sequence.
How to cite: TFORF0274 was a gift from Feng Zhang (Addgene plasmid # 142581 ; http://n2t.net/addgene:142581 ; RRID:Addgene_142581)
