[The description below was written by a language model from this plasmid's Addgene catalogue record and pLannotate feature annotations shown in this document.]
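Description:
TFORF0274 is a third-generation, self-inactivating lentiviral expression plasmid built on the pLX_TRC317 backbone and carrying the human transcription factor TCF3 (also known as E2A/E47, a basic helix-loop-helix protein that binds E-box motifs as dimers with tissue-specific partners). It belongs to a barcoded library of transcription factor ORFs in which each clone carries a unique 24-bp barcode, so that the factor delivered to a cell can be identified by sequencing in pooled overexpression screens such as directed differentiation experiments. The synthesized TCF3 ORF sits directly downstream of the strong constitutive EF-1α promoter and is followed by a WPRE, which enhances transcript stability and expression. The feature table does not annotate the barcode itself. A short U6 promoter fragment is called between the ORF and the WPRE and is probably residual sequence or a primer-binding site rather than a functional promoter.

The viral framework comprises an RSV promoter driving a truncated HIV-1 5' LTR, the Ψ packaging signal with a partial gag region, the RRE for Rev-dependent nuclear export, a cPPT/CTS, and a ΔU3 3' LTR that inactivates the integrated provirus's LTR promoter. Because the RSV hybrid LTR makes genomic RNA production Tat-independent, virus is made by supplying packaging and envelope functions in trans. Within the provirus, an SV40 early promoter/origin region drives puromycin N-acetyltransferase for selection of transduced mammalian cells. In bacteria the plasmid is maintained through a high-copy pUC-type origin and ampicillin resistance, and it also carries an f1 origin plus remnants of lac and T7/T3 cloning elements. The depositor notes that the plasmid can recombine, consistent with its repeated LTR sequences.
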