Features (pLannotate 1.2.2; 31 found; start..end, strand, type, name):
      1..1179    +  promoter       EF-1α promoter: strong constitutive promoter for human elongation factor EF-1α
   1196..3169    +  CDS            TCF3: TFE2_HUMAN - Also known as BHLHB21, E2A, ITF1. Experimental evidence at protein level: Swiss-Prot protein existence level 1. Transcriptional regulator involved in the initiation of neuronal differentiation and mesenchymal to epithelial transition. Heterodimers between TCF3 and tissue-specific basic helix-loop-helix (bHLH) proteins play major roles in determining tissue-specific cell fate during embryogenesis, like muscle or early B-cell differentiation. Together with TCF15, required for the mesenchymal to epithelial transition. Dimers bind DNA on E-box motifs: 5'-CANNTG-3' (By similarity). Bin
   3185..3238    +  promoter       U6 promoter (fragment): RNA polymerase III promoter for human U6 snRNA
   3280..3868    +  misc_feature   WPRE: woodchuck hepatitis virus posttranscriptional regulatory element
   3919..3938    +  misc_feature   cPPT/CTS (fragment): central polypurine tract and central termination sequence of HIV-1
   3940..4173    +  LTR            3' LTR (ΔU3): self-inactivating 3' long terminal repeat (LTR) from HIV-1
   4251..4372    +  polyA_signal   SV40 poly(A) signal: SV40 polyadenylation signal
   4412..4547    +  rep_origin     SV40 ori: SV40 origin of replication
   4568..4586    -  promoter       T7 promoter: promoter for bacteriophage T7 RNA polymerase
   4594..4749    +  CDS            lacZα (fragment): LacZα fragment of β-galactosidase; lacZ fragment
   4754..5182    +  rep_origin     f1 ori (sequence partly withheld): f1 bacteriophage origin of replication; arrow indicates direction of (+) strand synthesis
   5235..5339    +  promoter       AmpR promoter: bla
   5340..6200    +  CDS            AmpR: β-lactamase; bla; confers resistance to ampicillin, carbenicillin, and related antibiotics
   6371..6959    +  rep_origin     ori: high-copy-number ColE1/pMB1/pBR322/pUC origin of replication
   7142..7234    +  CDS            lacI (fragment): lac repressor; lacI; The lac repressor binds to the lac operator to inhibit transcription in E. coli. This inhibition can be relieved by adding lactose or isopropyl-β-D-thiogalactopyranoside (IPTG).
   7247..7268    +  protein_bind   CAP binding site: CAP binding activates transcription in the presence of cAMP. E. coli catabolite activator protein
   7283..7313    +  promoter       lac promoter: promoter for the E. coli lac operon
   7321..7337    +  protein_bind   lac operator: The lac repressor binds to the lac operator to inhibit transcription in E. coli. This inhibition can be relieved by adding lactose or isopropyl-β-D-thiogalactopyranoside (IPTG). lac repressor encoded by lacI
   7382..7400    +  promoter       T3 promoter: promoter for bacteriophage T3 RNA polymerase
   7428..7654    +  promoter       RSV promoter: Rous sarcoma virus enhancer/promoter
   7655..7835    +  LTR            5' LTR (truncated): truncated 5' long terminal repeat (LTR) from HIV-1
   7882..8007    +  misc_feature   HIV-1 Ψ: packaging signal of human immunodeficiency virus type 1
   7991..8354    +  CDS            HIV-1 gag (fragment): gag protein from human immunodeficiency virus 1; gag
   8500..8733    +  misc_feature   RRE: The Rev response element (RRE) of HIV-1 allows for Rev-dependent mRNA export from the nucleus to the cytoplasm.
   9110..9136    +  CDS            Rev (fragment): human immunodeficiency virus 1 (HIV-1) Rev protein; rev; enhances nuclear export of unspliced and incompletely spliced viral mRNAs
   9143..9166    +  promoter       SV40 promoter (fragment): SV40 early promoter
   9167..9238    +  promoter       SV40 promoter (fragment): SV40 enhancer and early promoter
   9262..9397    +  rep_origin     SV40 ori: SV40 origin of replication
   9443..10039   +  CDS            PuroR (fragment): puromycin N-acetyltransferase; pac from Streptomyces; confers resistance to puromycin
  10088..10205   +  misc_feature   cPPT/CTS: central polypurine tract and central termination sequence of HIV-1
  10270..10336   +  CDS            small t antigen (fragment): SV40 (simian virus 40) small t antigen
>Addgene plasmid #142581 | TFORF0274 | addgene full sequence | sequence record 385951 | Addgene NGS Result
GGCTCCGGTGCCCGTCAGTGGGCAGAGCGCACATCGCCCACAGTCCCCGAGAAGTTGGGGGGAGGGGTCG
GCAATTGAACCGGTGCCTAGAGAAGGTGGCGCGGGGTAAACTGGGAAAGTGATGTCGTGTACTGGCTCCG
CCTTTTTCCCGAGGGTGGGGGAGAACCGTATATAAGTGCAGTAGTCGCCGTGAACGTTCTTTTTCGCAAC
GGGTTTGCCGCCAGAACACAGGTAAGTGCCGTGTGTGGTTCCCGCGGGCCTGGCCTCTTTACGGGTTATG
GCCCTTGCGTGCCTTGAATTACTTCCACCTGGCTGCAGTACGTGATTCTTGATCCCGAGCTTCGGGTTGG
AAGTGGGTGGGAGAGTTCGAGGCCTTGCGCTTAAGGAGCCCCTTCGCCTCGTGCTTGAGTTGAGGCCTGG
CCTGGGCGCTGGGGCCGCCGCGTGCGAATCTGGTGGCACCTTCGCGCCTGTCTCGCTGCTTTCGATAAGT
CTCTAGCCATTTAAAATTTTTGATGACCTGCTGCGACGCTTTTTTTCTGGCAAGATAGTCTTGTAAATGC
GGGCCAAGATCTGCACACTGGTATTTCGGTTTTTGGGGCCGCGGGCGGCGACGGGGCCCGTGCGTCCCAG
CGCACATGTTCGGCGAGGCGGGGCCTGCGAGCGCGGCCACCGAGAATCGGACGGGGGTAGTCTCAAGCTG
GCCGGCCTGCTCTGGTGCCTGGCCTCGCGCCGCCGTGTATCGCCCCGCCCTGGGCGGCAAGGCTGGCCCG
GTCGGCACCAGTTGCGTGAGCGGAAAGATGGCCGCTTCCCGGCCCTGCTGCAGGGAGCTCAAAATGGAGG
ACGCGGCGCTCGGGAGAGCGGGCGGGTGAGTCACCCACACAAAGGAAAAGGGCCTTTCCGTCCTCAGCCG
TCGCTTCATGTGACTCCACGGAGTACCGGGCGCCGTCCAGGCACCTCGATTAGTTCTCGAGCTTTTGGAG
TACGTCGTCTTTAGGTTGGGGGGAGGGGTTTTATGCGATGGAGTTTCCCCACACTGAGTGGGTGGAGACT
GAAGTTAGGCCAGCTTGGCACTTGATGTAATTCTCCTTGGAATTTGCCCTTTTTGAGTTTGGATCTTGGT
TCATTCTCAAGCCTCAGACAGTGGTTCAAAGTTTTTTTCTTCCATTTCAGGTGTCGTGAGGCTAGCACCG
CCACCATGAACCAGCCGCAGAGGATGGCGCCTGTGGGCACAGACAAGGAGCTCAGTGACCTCCTGGACTT
CAGCATGATGTTCCCGCTGCCTGTCACCAACGGGAAGGGCCGGCCCGCCTCCCTGGCCGGGGCGCAGTTC
GGAGGTTCAGGCAAGAGCGGTGAGCGGGGCGCCTATGCCTCCTTCGGGAGAGACGCAGGCGTGGGCGGCC
TGACTCAGGCTGGCTTCCTGTCAGGCGAGCTGGCCCTCAACAGCCCCGGGCCCCTGTCCCCTTCGGGCAT
GAAGGGGACCTCCCAGTACTACCCCTCCTACTCCGGCAGCTCCCGGCGGAGAGCGGCAGACGGCAGCCTA
GACACGCAGCCCAAGAAGGTCCGGAAGGTCCCGCCGGGTCTTCCATCCTCGGTGTACCCACCCAGCTCAG
GTGAGGACTACGGCAGGGATGCCACCGCCTACCCGTCCGCCAAGACCCCCAGCAGCACCTATCCCGCCCC
CTTCTACGTGGCAGATGGCAGCCTGCACCCCTCAGCCGAGCTCTGGAGTCCCCCGGGCCAGGCGGGCTTC
GGGCCCATGCTGGGTGGGGGCTCATCCCCGCTGCCCCTCCCGCCCGGTAGCGGCCCGGTGGGCAGCAGTG
GAAGCAGCAGCACGTTTGGTGGCCTGCACCAGCACGAGCGTATGGGCTACCAGCTGCATGGAGCAGAGGT
GAACGGTGGGCTCCCATCTGCATCCTCCTTCTCCTCAGCCCCCGGAGCCACGTACGGCGGCGTCTCCAGC
CACACGCCGCCTGTCAGCGGGGCCGACAGCCTCCTGGGCTCCCGAGGGACCACAGCTGGCAGCTCCGGGG
ATGCCCTCGGCAAAGCACTGGCCTCGATCTACTCCCCGGATCACTCAAGCAATAACTTCTCGTCCAGCCC
TTCTACCCCCGTGGGCTCCCCCCAGGGCCTGGCAGGAACGTCACAGTGGCCTCGAGCAGGAGCCCCCGGT
GCCTTATCGCCCAGCTACGACGGGGGTCTCCACGGCCTGCAGAGTAAGATAGAAGACCACCTGGACGAGG
CCATCCACGTGCTCCGCAGCCACGCCGTGGGCACAGCCGGCGACATGCACACGCTGCTGCCTGGCCACGG
GGCGCTGGCCTCAGGTTTCACCGGCCCCATGTCACTGGGCGGGCGGCACGCAGGCCTGGTTGGAGGCAGC
CACCCCGAGGACGGCCTCGCAGGCAGCACCAGCCTCATGCACAACCACGCGGCCCTCCCCAGCCAGCCAG
GCACCCTCCCTGACCTGTCTCGGCCTCCCGACTCCTACAGTGGGCTAGGGCGAGCAGGTGCCACGGCGGC
CGCCAGCGAGATCAAGCGGGAGGAGAAGGAGGACGAGGAGAACACGTCAGCGGCTGACCACTCGGAGGAG
GAGAAGAAGGAGCTGAAGGCCCCCCGGGCCCGGACCAGGTGCCAACCCACCCCTCGGCACTCCCCACCCT
CACCCCATCAGGACGCACATGTGCACAGGCCACACGCACACCGCACCCACACTGGGAGGCCGTCGGCGGG
CCCCACGCTCTTCCCCCAACCTCACTGTCTCCCTCTGGCCCCCTCCCGGCGCCCTCCCCATAGCCCAGAC
GAGGACGAGGACGACCTTCTCCCCCCAGAGCAGAAGGCCGAGCGGGAGAAGGAGCGCCGGGTGGCCAATA
ACGCCCGGGAGCGGCTGCGGGTCCGTGACATCAACGAGGCCTTTAAGGAGCTGGGGCGCATGTGCCAACT
GCACCTCAACAGCGAGAAGCCCCAGACCAAACTGCTCATCCTGCACCAGGCTGTCTCGGTCATCCTGAAC
TTGGAGCAGCAAGTGCGAGAGCGGAACCTGAATCCCAAAGCAGCCTGTTTGAAACGGCGAGAAGAGGAAA
AGGTGTCAGGTGTGGTTGGAGACCCCCAGATGGTGCTTTCAGCTCCCCACCCAGGCCTGAGCGAAGCCCA
CAACCCCGCCGGGCACATGTAGTAATGAACTAGTCCGTAACTTGAAAGTATTTCGATTTCTTGGCTTTAT
ATATCTTGTGGAAAGGACGACGCGAGCCTACTTCCTGATAGTGCACGCGTTAAGTCGACAATCAACCTCT
GGATTACAAAATTTGTGAAAGATTGACTGGTATTCTTAACTATGTTGCTCCTTTTACGCTATGTGGATAC
GCTGCTTTAATGCCTTTGTATCATGCTATTGCTTCCCGTATGGCTTTCATTTTCTCCTCCTTGTATAAAT
CCTGGTTGCTGTCTCTTTATGAGGAGTTGTGGCCCGTTGTCAGGCAACGTGGCGTGGTGTGCACTGTGTT
TGCTGACGCAACCCCCACTGGTTGGGGCATTGCCACCACCTGTCAGCTCCTTTCCGGGACTTTCGCTTTC
CCCCTCCCTATTGCCACGGCGGAACTCATCGCCGCCTGCCTTGCCCGCTGCTGGACAGGGGCTCGGCTGT
TGGGCACTGACAATTCCGTGGTGTTGTCGGGGAAATCATCGTCCTTTCCTTGGCTGCTCGCCTGTGTTGC
CACCTGGATTCTGCGCGGGACGTCCTTCTGCTACGTCCCTTCGGCCCTCAATCCAGCGGACCTTCCTTCC
CGCGGCCTGCTGCCGGCTCTGCGGCCTCTTCCGCGTCTTCGCCTTCGCCCTCAGACGAGTCGGATCTCCC
TTTGGGCCGCCTCCCCGCGTCGACTTTAAGACCAATGACTTACAAGGCAGCTGTAGATCTTAGCCACTTT
TTAAAAGAAAAGGGGGGACTGGAAGGGCTAATTCACTCCCAACGAAGACAAGATCTGCTTTTTGCTTGTA
CTGGGTCTCTCTGGTTAGACCAGATCTGAGCCTGGGAGCTCTCTGGCTAACTAGGGAACCCACTGCTTAA
GCCTCAATAAAGCTTGCCTTGAGTGCTTCAAGTAGTGTGTGCCCGTCTGTTGTGTGACTCTGGTAACTAG
AGATCCCTCAGACCCTTTTAGTCAGTGTGGAAAATCTCTAGCAGTACGTATAGTAGTTCATGTCATCTTA
TTATTCAGTATTTATAACTTGCAAAGAAATGAATATCAGAGAGTGAGAGGAACTTGTTTATTGCAGCTTA
TAATGGTTACAAATAAAGCAATAGCATCACAAATTTCACAAATAAAGCATTTTTTTCACTGCATTCTAGT
TGTGGTTTGTCCAAACTCATCAATGTATCTTATCATGTCTGGCTCTAGCTATCCCGCCCCTAACTCCGCC
CATCCCGCCCCTAACTCCGCCCAGTTCCGCCCATTCTCCGCCCCATGGCTGACTAATTTTTTTTATTTAT
GCAGAGGCCGAGGCCGCCTCGGCCTCTGAGCTATTCCAGAAGTAGTGAGGAGGCTTTTTTGGAGGCCTAG
GGACGTACCCAATTCGCCCTATAGTGAGTCGTATTACGCGCGCTCACTGGCCGTCGTTTTACAACGTCGT
GACTGGGAAAACCCTGGCGTTACCCAACTTAATCGCCTTGCAGCACATCCCCCTTTCGCCAGCTGGCGTA
ATAGCGAAGAGGCCCGCACCGATCGCCCTTCCCAACAGTTGCGCAGCCTGAATGGCGAATGGG
[124 nt withheld, positions 4754-4877]
C
[91 nt withheld, positions 4879-4969]
A
[49 nt withheld, positions 4971-5019]
CCTTTGACGTTGGAGTCCACGTTCTTT
[37 nt withheld, positions 5047-5083]
ACCCTATCTCGGTCTATTCTTTTGATTTATAAGGGATTTTGCCGATTTCGGCCTATTGGTTAAAAAATGA
GCTGATTTAACAAAAATTTAACGCGAATTTTAACAAAATATTAACGCTTACAATTTAGGTGGCACTTTTC
GGGGAAATGTGCGCGGAACCCCTATTTGTTTATTTTTCTAAATACATTCAAATATGTATCCGCTCATGAG
ACAATAACCCTGATAAATGCTTCAATAATATTGAAAAAGGAAGAGTATGAGTATTCAACATTTCCGTGTC
GCCCTTATTCCCTTTTTTGCGGCATTTTGCCTTCCTGTTTTTGCTCACCCAGAAACGCTGGTGAAAGTAA
AAGATGCTGAAGATCAGTTGGGTGCACGAGTGGGTTACATCGAACTGGATCTCAACAGCGGTAAGATCCT
TGAGAGTTTTCGCCCCGAAGAACGTTTTCCAATGATGAGCACTTTTAAAGTTCTGCTATGTGGCGCGGTA
TTATCCCGTATTGACGCCGGGCAAGAGCAACTCGGTCGCCGCATACACTATTCTCAGAATGACTTGGTTG
AGTACTCACCAGTCACAGAAAAGCATCTTACGGATGGCATGACAGTAAGAGAATTATGCAGTGCTGCCAT
AACCATGAGTGATAACACTGCGGCCAACTTACTTCTGACAACGATCGGAGGACCGAAGGAGCTAACCGCT
TTTTTGCACAACATGGGGGATCATGTAACTCGCCTTGATCGTTGGGAACCGGAGCTGAATGAAGCCATAC
CAAACGACGAGCGTGACACCACGATGCCTGTAGCAATGGCAACAACGTTGCGCAAACTATTAACTGGCGA
ACTACTTACTCTAGCTTCCCGGCAACAATTAATAGACTGGATGGAGGCGGATAAAGTTGCAGGACCACTT
CTGCGCTCGGCCCTTCCGGCTGGCTGGTTTATTGCTGATAAATCTGGAGCCGGTGAGCGTGGGTCTCGCG
GTATCATTGCAGCACTGGGGCCAGATGGTAAGCCCTCCCGTATCGTAGTTATCTACACGACGGGGAGTCA
GGCAACTATGGATGAACGAAATAGACAGATCGCTGAGATAGGTGCCTCACTGATTAAGCATTGGTAACTG
TCAGACCAAGTTTACTCATATATACTTTAGATTGATTTAAAACTTCATTTTTAATTTAAAAGGATCTAGG
TGAAGATCCTTTTTGATAATCTCATGACCAAAATCCCTTAACGTGAGTTTTCGTTCCACTGAGCGTCAGA
CCCCGTAGAAAAGATCAAAGGATCTTCTTGAGATCCTTTTTTTCTGCGCGTAATCTGCTGCTTGCAAACA
AAAAAACCACCGCTACCAGCGGTGGTTTGTTTGCCGGATCAAGAGCTACCAACTCTTTTTCCGAAGGTAA
CTGGCTTCAGCAGAGCGCAGATACCAAATACTGTTCTTCTAGTGTAGCCGTAGTTAGGCCACCACTTCAA
GAACTCTGTAGCACCGCCTACATACCTCGCTCTGCTAATCCTGTTACCAGTGGCTGCTGCCAGTGGCGAT
AAGTCGTGTCTTACCGGGTTGGACTCAAGACGATAGTTACCGGATAAGGCGCAGCGGTCGGGCTGAACGG
GGGGTTCGTGCACACAGCCCAGCTTGGAGCGAACGACCTACACCGAACTGAGATACCTACAGCGTGAGCT
ATGAGAAAGCGCCACGCTTCCCGAAGGGAGAAAGGCGGACAGGTATCCGGTAAGCGGCAGGGTCGGAACA
GGAGAGCGCACGAGGGAGCTTCCAGGGGGAAACGCCTGGTATCTTTATAGTCCTGTCGGGTTTCGCCACC
TCTGACTTGAGCGTCGATTTTTGTGATGCTCGTCAGGGGGGCGGAGCCTATGGAAAAACGCCAGCAACGC
GGCCTTTTTACGGTTCCTGGCCTTTTGCTGGCCTTTTGCTCACATGTTCTTTCCTGCGTTATCCCCTGAT
TCTGTGGATAACCGTATTACCGCCTTTGAGTGAGCTGATACCGCTCGCCGCAGCCGAACGACCGAGCGCA
GCGAGTCAGTGAGCGAGGAAGCGGAAGAGCGCCCAATACGCAAACCGCCTCTCCCCGCGCGTTGGCCGAT
TCATTAATGCAGCTGGCACGACAGGTTTCCCGACTGGAAAGCGGGCAGTGAGCGCAACGCAATTAATGTG
AGTTAGCTCACTCATTAGGCACCCCAGGCTTTACACTTTATGCTTCCGGCTCGTATGTTGTGTGGAATTG
TGAGCGGATAACAATTTCACACAGGAAACAGCTATGACCATGATTACGCCAAGCGCGCAATTAACCCTCA
CTAAAGGGAACAAAAGCTGGAGCTGCAAGCTTAATGTAGTCTTATGCAATACTCTTGTAGTCTTGCAACA
TGGTAACGATGAGTTAGCAACATGCCTTACAAGGAGAGAAAAAGCACCGTGCATGCCGATTGGTGGAAGT
AAGGTGGTACGATCGTGCCTTATTAGGAAGGCAACAGACGGGTCTGACATGGATTGGACGAACCACTGAA
TTGCCGCATTGCAGAGATATTGTATTTAAGTGCCTAGCTCGATACATAAACGGGTCTCTCTGGTTAGACC
AGATCTGAGCCTGGGAGCTCTCTGGCTAACTAGGGAACCCACTGCTTAAGCCTCAATAAAGCTTGCCTTG
AGTGCTTCAAGTAGTGTGTGCCCGTCTGTTGTGTGACTCTGGTAACTAGAGATCCCTCAGACCCTTTTAG
TCAGTGTGGAAAATCTCTAGCAGTGGCGCCCGAACAGGGACTTGAAAGCGAAAGGGAAACCAGAGGAGCT
CTCTCGACGCAGGACTCGGCTTGCTGAAGCGCGCACGGCAAGAGGCGAGGGGCGGCGACTGGTGAGTACG
CCAAAAATTTTGACTAGCGGAGGCTAGAAGGAGAGAGATGGGTGCGAGAGCGTCAGTATTAAGCGGGGGA
GAATTAGATCGCGATGGGAAAAAATTCGGTTAAGGCCAGGGGGAAAGAAAAAATATAAATTAAAACATAT
AGTATGGGCAAGCAGGGAGCTAGAACGATTCGCAGTTAATCCTGGCCTGTTAGAAACATCAGAAGGCTGT
AGACAAATACTGGGACAGCTACAACCATCCCTTCAGACAGGATCAGAAGAACTTAGATCATTATATAATA
CAGTAGCAACCCTCTATTGTGTGCATCAAAGGATAGAGATAAAAGACACCAAGGAAGCTTTAGACAAGAT
AGAGGAAGAGCAAAACAAAAGTAAGACCACCGCACAGCAAGCGGCCGCTGATCTTCAGACCTGGAGGAGG
AGATATGAGGGACAATTGGAGAAGTGAATTATATAAATATAAAGTAGTAAAAATTGAACCATTAGGAGTA
GCACCCACCAAGGCAAAGAGAAGAGTGGTGCAGAGAGAAAAAAGAGCAGTGGGAATAGGAGCTTTGTTCC
TTGGGTTCTTGGGAGCAGCAGGAAGCACTATGGGCGCAGCGTCAATGACGCTGACGGTACAGGCCAGACA
ATTATTGTCTGGTATAGTGCAGCAGCAGAACAATTTGCTGAGGGCTATTGAGGCGCAACAGCATCTGTTG
CAACTCACAGTCTGGGGCATCAAGCAGCTCCAGGCAAGAATCCTGGCTGTGGAAAGATACCTAAAGGATC
AACAGCTCCTGGGGATTTGGGGTTGCTCTGGAAAACTCATTTGCACCACTGCTGTGCCTTGGAATGCTAG
TTGGAGTAATAAATCTCTGGAACAGATTTGGAATCACACGACCTGGATGGAGTGGGACAGAGAAATTAAC
AATTACACAAGCTTAATACACTCCTTAATTGAAGAATCGCAAAACCAGCAAGAAAAGAATGAACAAGAAT
TATTGGAATTAGATAAATGGGCAAGTTTGTGGAATTGGTTTAACATAACAAATTGGCTGTGGTATATAAA
ATTATTCATAATGATAGTAGGAGGCTTGGTAGGTTTAAGAATAGTTTTTGCTGTACTTTCTATAGTGAAT
AGAGTTAGGCAGGGATATTCACCATTATCGTTTCAGACCCACCTCCCAACCCCGAGGGGACCCATGCATT
GCATCTCAATTAGTCAGCAACCAGGTGTGGAAAGTCCCCAGGCTCCCCAGCAGGCAGAAGTATGCAAAGC
ATGCGTCTCAATTAGTCAGCAACCATAGTCCCGCCCCTAACTCCGCCCATCCCGCCCCTAACTCCGCCCA
GTTCCGCCCATTCTCCGCCCCATGGCTGACTAATTTTTTTTATTTATGCAGAGGCCGAGGCCGCCTCGGC
CTCTGAGCTATTCCAGAAGTAGTGAGGAGGCTTTTTTGGAGGCCTAGGCTTTTGCAAAAAGCTTTCTAGA
GGTACCACCGGAGCTTACCATGACCGAGTACAAGCCCACGGTGCGCCTCGCCACCCGCGACGACGTCCCC
AGGGCCGTACGCACCCTCGCCGCCGCGTTCGCCGACTACCCCGCCACGCGCCACACCGTCGATCCGGACC
GCCACATCGAGCGGGTCACCGAGCTGCAAGAACTCTTCCTCACGCGCGTCGGGCTCGACATCGGCAAGGT
GTGGGTCGCGGACGACGGCGCCGCCGTGGCGGTCTGGACCACGCCGGAGAGCGTCGAAGCGGGGGCGGTG
TTCGCCGAGATCGGCCCGCGCATGGCCGAGTTGAGCGGTTCCCGGCTGGCCGCGCAGCAACAGATGGAAG
GCCTCCTGGCGCCGCACCGGCCCAAGGAGCCCGCGTGGTTCCTGGCCACCGTCGGCGTCTCGCCCGACCA
CCAGGGCAAGGGTCTGGGCAGCGCCGTCGTGCTCCCCGGAGTGGAGGCGGCCGAGCGCGCCGGGGTGCCC
GCCTTCCTGGAGACCTCCGCGCCCCGCAACCTCCCCTTCTACGAGCGGCTCGGCTTCACCGTCACCGCCG
ACGTCGAGGTGCCCGAAGGACCGCGCACCTGGTGCATGACCCGCAAGCCCGGTGCCAGTTAACGAATTCT
AGATCTTGAGACAAATGGCAGTATTCATCCACAATTTTAAAAGAAAAGGGGGGATTGGGGGGTACAGTGC
AGGGGAAAGAATAGTAGACATAATAGCAACAGACATACAAACTAAAGAATTACAAAAACAAATTACAAAA
ATTCAAAATTTTCGGGTTTATTACAGGGACAGCAGAGATCCACTTTGGCGCCGGCTCGAGGCCTGCAGGT
GCAAAGATGGATAAAGTTTTAAACAGAGAGGAATCTTTGCAGCTAATGGACCTTCTAGGTCTTGAAAGGA
GTGGGAATT
