>Addgene plasmid #142581 | TFORF0274 | depositor partial sequence | sequence record 279881 | Insert
ACCGCCACCATGAACCAGCCGCAGAGGATGGCGCCTGTGGGCACAGACAAGGAGCTCAGTGACCTCCTGG
ACTTCAGCATGATGTTCCCGCTGCCTGTCACCAACGGGAAGGGCCGGCCCGCCTCCCTGGCCGGGGCGCA
GTTCGGAGGTTCAGGCAAGAGCGGTGAGCGGGGCGCCTATGCCTCCTTCGGGAGAGACGCAGGCGTGGGC
GGCCTGACTCAGGCTGGCTTCCTGTCAGGCGAGCTGGCCCTCAACAGCCCCGGGCCCCTGTCCCCTTCGG
GCATGAAGGGGACCTCCCAGTACTACCCCTCCTACTCCGGCAGCTCCCGGCGGAGAGCGGCAGACGGCAG
CCTAGACACGCAGCCCAAGAAGGTCCGGAAGGTCCCGCCGGGTCTTCCATCCTCGGTGTACCCACCCAGC
TCAGGTGAGGACTACGGCAGGGATGCCACCGCCTACCCGTCCGCCAAGACCCCCAGCAGCACCTATCCCG
CCCCCTTCTACGTGGCAGATGGCAGCCTGCACCCCTCAGCCGAGCTCTGGAGTCCCCCGGGCCAGGCGGG
CTTCGGGCCCATGCTGGGTGGGGGCTCATCCCCGCTGCCCCTCCCGCCCGGTAGCGGCCCGGTGGGCAGC
AGTGGAAGCAGCAGCACGTTTGGTGGCCTGCACCAGCACGAGCGTATGGGCTACCAGCTGCATGGAGCAG
AGGTGAACGGTGGGCTCCCATCTGCATCCTCCTTCTCCTCAGCCCCCGGAGCCACGTACGGCGGCGTCTC
CAGCCACACGCCGCCTGTCAGCGGGGCCGACAGCCTCCTGGGCTCCCGAGGGACCACAGCTGGCAGCTCC
GGGGATGCCCTCGGCAAAGCACTGGCCTCGATCTACTCCCCGGATCACTCAAGCAATAACTTCTCGTCCA
GCCCTTCTACCCCCGTGGGCTCCCCCCAGGGCCTGGCAGGAACGTCACAGTGGCCTCGAGCAGGAGCCCC
CGGTGCCTTATCGCCCAGCTACGACGGGGGTCTCCACGGCCTGCAGAGTAAGATAGAAGACCACCTGGAC
GAGGCCATCCACGTGCTCCGCAGCCACGCCGTGGGCACAGCCGGCGACATGCACACGCTGCTGCCTGGCC
ACGGGGCGCTGGCCTCAGGTTTCACCGGCCCCATGTCACTGGGCGGGCGGCACGCAGGCCTGGTTGGAGG
CAGCCACCCCGAGGACGGCCTCGCAGGCAGCACCAGCCTCATGCACAACCACGCGGCCCTCCCCAGCCAG
CCAGGCACCCTCCCTGACCTGTCTCGGCCTCCCGACTCCTACAGTGGGCTAGGGCGAGCAGGTGCCACGG
CGGCCGCCAGCGAGATCAAGCGGGAGGAGAAGGAGGACGAGGAGAACACGTCAGCGGCTGACCACTCGGA
GGAGGAGAAGAAGGAGCTGAAGGCCCCCCGGGCCCGGACCAGGTGCCAACCCACCCCTCGGCACTCCCCA
CCCTCACCCCATCAGGACGCACATGTGCACAGGCCACACGCACACCGCACCCACACTGGGAGGCCGTCGG
CGGGCCCCACGCTCTTCCCCCAACCTCACTGTCTCCCTCTGGCCCCCTCCCGGCGCCCTCCCCATAGCCC
AGACGAGGACGAGGACGACCTTCTCCCCCCAGAGCAGAAGGCCGAGCGGGAGAAGGAGCGCCGGGTGGCC
AATAACGCCCGGGAGCGGCTGCGGGTCCGTGACATCAACGAGGCCTTTAAGGAGCTGGGGCGCATGTGCC
AACTGCACCTCAACAGCGAGAAGCCCCAGACCAAACTGCTCATCCTGCACCAGGCTGTCTCGGTCATCCT
GAACTTGGAGCAGCAAGTGCGAGAGCGGAACCTGAATCCCAAAGCAGCCTGTTTGAAACGGCGAGAAGAG
GAAAAGGTGTCAGGTGTGGTTGGAGACCCCCAGATGGTGCTTTCAGCTCCCCACCCAGGCCTGAGCGAAG
CCCACAACCCCGCCGGGCACATGTAGTAATGAACTAGTCCGTAACTTGAAAGTATTTCGATTTCTTGGCT
TTATATATCTTGTGGAAAGGACGACGCGAGCCTACTTCCTGATAGTGC
