>Addgene plasmid #142581 | TFORF0274 | depositor partial sequence | sequence record 279882 | Barcode
CGCGAGCCTACTTCCTGATAGTGC
